>Addgene plasmid #118810 | pHBS1405 [IBB-GFP-mCherry 3E]-[BFP-P2A-TDP43 VLIM-F] | addgene full sequence | sequence record 231310 | Addgene NGS Result
GTTATTAATAGTAATCAATTACGGGGTCATTAGTTCATAGCCCATATATGGAGTTCCGCGTTACATAACT
TACGGTAAATGGCCCGCCTGGCTGACCGCCCAACGACCCCCGCCCATTGACGTCAATAATGACGTATGTT
CCCATAGTAACGCCAATAGGGACTTTCCATTGACGTCAATGGGTGGAGTATTTACGGTAAACTGCCCACT
TGGCAGTACATCAAGTGTATCATATGCCAAGTACGCCCCCTATTGACGTCAATGACGGTAAATGGCCCGC
CTGGCATTATGCCCAGTACATGACCTTATGGGACTTTCCTACTTGGCAGTACATCTACGTATTAGTCATC
GCTATTACCATGGTGATGCGGTTTTGGCAGTACATCAATGGGCGTGGATAGCGGTTTGACTCACGGGGAT
TTCCAAGTCTCCACCCCATTGACGTCAATGGGAGTTTGTTTTGGCACCAAAATCAACGGGACTTTCCAAA
ATGTCGTAACAACTCCGCCCCATTGACGCAAATGGGCGGTAGGCGTGTACGGTGGGAGGTCTATATAAGC
AGAGCTGGTTTAGTGAACCGTCAGATCCGCTAGGGATCCTCTAGTCAGCTGACGCGTTACCACCGGTGCC
ACCATGGGAAGCGAGCTGATTAAGGAGAACATGCACATGAAGCTGTACATGGAGGGCACCGTGGACAACC
ATCACTTCAAGTGCACATCCGAGGGCGAAGGCAAGCCCTACGAGGGCACCCAGACCATGAGAATCAAGGT
GGTCGAGGGCGGCCCTCTCCCCTTCGCCTTCGACATCCTGGCTACTAGCTTCCTCTACGGCAGCAAGACC
TTCATCAACCACACCCAGGGCATCCCCGACTTCTTCAAGCAGTCCTTCCCTGAGGGCTTCACATGGGAGA
GAGTCACCACATACGAAGACGGGGGCGTGCTGACCGCTACCCAGGACACCAGCCTCCAGGACGGCTGCCT
CATCTACAACGTCAAGATCAGAGGGGTGAACTTCACATCCAACGGCCCTGTGATGCAGAAGAAAACACTC
GGCTGGGAGGCCTTCACCGAGACGCTGTACCCCGCTGACGGCGGCCTGGAAGGCAGAAACGACATGGCCC
TGAAGCTCGTGGGCGGGAGCCATCTGATCGCAAACGCCAAGACCACATATAGATCCAAGAAACCCGCTAA
GAACCTCAAGATGCCTGGCGTCTACTATGTGGACTACAGACTGGAAAGAATCAAGGAGGCCAACAACGAG
ACCTACGTCGAGCAGCACGAGGTGGCAGTGGCCAGATACTGCGACCTCCCTAGCAAACTGGGGCACAAGC
TTAATTCCGGACTCAGATCTCGAGCTCAAGCTTCGAATTCTGCAGTCGACGGTACCGCGGGCCCGGGATC
CACCGGATCTAGAGGAGGAAGCGGAGCTACTAACTTCAGCCTGCTGAAGCAGGCTGGAGACGTGGAGGAG
AACCCTGGACCTATGTCTGAATATATTCGGGTAACCGAAGATGAGAACGATGAGCCCATTGAAATACCAT
CGGAAGACGATGGGACGGTGCTGCTCTCCACGGTTACAGCCCAGTTTCCAGGGGCGTGTGGGCTTCGCTA
CAGGAATCCAGTGTCTCAGTGTATGAGAGGTGTCCGGCTGGTAGAAGGAATTCTGCATGCCCCAGATGCT
GGCTGGGGAAATCTGGTGTATGTTGTCAACTATCCAAAAGATAACAAAAGAAAAATGGATGAGACAGATG
CTTCATCAGCAGTGAAAGTGAAAAGAGCAGTCCAGAAAACATCCGATTTAATAGTGTTGGGTCTCCCATG
GAAAACAACCGAACAGGACCTGAAAGAGTATTTTAGTACCTTTGGAGAAGTTCTTATGGTGCAGGTCAAG
AAAGATCTTAAGACTGGTCATTCAAAGGGGTTTGGCTTTGTTCGTTTTACGGAATATGAAACACAAGTGA
AAGTAATGTCACAGCGACATATGATAGATGGACGATGGTGTGACTGCAAACTTCCTAATTCTAAGCAAAG
CCAAGATGAGCCTTTGAGAAGCAGAAAAGTGTTTGTGGGGCGCTGTACAGAGGACATGACTGAGGATGAG
CTGCGGGAGTTCTTCTCTCAGTACGGGGATGTGATGGATGTCTTCATCCCCAAGCCATTCAGGGCCTTTG
CCTTTGTTACATTTGCAGATGATCAGATTGCGCAGTCTCTTTGTGGAGAGGACTTGATCATTAAAGGAAT
CAGCGTTCATATATCCAATGCCGAACCTAAGCATAACAGTAATCGGCAATTTGAGCGATCCGGCAGATTT
GGAGGGAACCCTGGAGGATTCGGCAACCAGGGGGGCTTTGGAAATTCAAGAGGAGGGGGTGCGGGATTCG
GTAACAACCAGGGGTCCAATTTCGGTGGGGGGTTCAACTTTGGGGCGTTTTCTTTCAATCCCGCTATGAT
GGCTGCGGCTCAAGCGGCTCTGCAAAGTAGCTGGGGCATGATGGGTATGCTCGCGTCACAACAGAATCAG
AGTGGACCAAGTGGAAATAATCAGAATCAAGGGAATTTTCAACGAGAACCTAACCAAGCATTCGGATCTG
GTAATAATAGCTACTCCGGGAGTAACTCCGGAGCAGCTTTCGGGTGGGGCTCCGCGTCAAACGCTGGCAG
CGGCTCTGGATTCAACGGGGGATTCGGAAGCAGTTTCGATTCAAAAAGCAGTGGCTGGGGGTTCTAGACC
CAGCTTTCTTGTACAAAGTGGTTGATCCTCTAGACTGAGAACTTCAGGGTGAGTTTGGGGACCCTTGATT
GTTCTTTCTTTTTCGCTATTGTAAAATTCATGTTATATGGAGGGGGCAAAGTTTTCAGGGTGTTGTTTAG
AATGGGAAGATGTCCCTTGTATCACCATGGACCCTCATGATAATTTTGTTTCTTTCACTTTCTACTCTGT
TGACAACCATTGTCTCCTCTTATTTTCTTTTCATTTTCTGTAACTTTTTCGTTAAACTTTAGCTTGCATT
TGTAACGAATTTTTAAATTCACTTTTGTTTATTTGTCAGATTGTAAGTACTTTCTCTAATCACTTTTTTT
TCAAGGCAATCAGGGTATATTATATTGTACTTCAGCACAGTTTTAGAGAACAATTGTTATAATTAAATGA
TAAGGTAGAATATTTCTGCATATAAATTCTGGCTGGCGTGGAAATATTCTTATTGGTAGAAACAACTACA
CCCTGGTCATCATCCTGCCTTTCTCTTTATGGTTACAATGATATACACTGTTTGAGATGAGGATAAAATA
CTCTGAGTCCAAACCGGGCCCCTCTGCTAACCATGTTCATGCCTTCTTCTCTTTCCTACAGCTCCTGGGC
AACGTGCTGGTTGTTGTGCTGTCTCATCATTTTGGCAAAGAATTCACTCCTCAGGTGCAGGCTGCCTATC
AGAAGGTGGTGGCTGGTGTGGCCAATGCCCTGGCTCACAAATACCACTGAGATCTTTTTCCCTCTGCCAA
AAATTATGGGGACATCATGAAGCCCCTTGAGCATCTGACTTCTGGCTAATAAAGGAAATTTATTTTCATT
GCAATAGTGTGTTGGAATTTTTTGTGTCTCTCACTCGGAAGGACATATGGGAGGGCAAATCATTTAAAAC
ATCAGAATGAGTATTTGGTTTAGAGTTTGGCAACATATGCCCATATGCTGGCTGCCATGAACAAAGGTTG
GCTATAAAGAGGTCATCAGTATATGAAACAGCCCCCTGCTGTCCATTCCTTATTCCATAGAAAAGCCTTG
ACTTGAGGTTAGATTTTTTTTATATTTTGTTTTGTGTTATTTTTTTCTTTAACATCCCTAAAATTTTCCT
TACATGTTTTACTAGCCAGATTTTTCCTCCTCTCCTGACTACTCCCAGTCATAGCTGTCCCTCTTCTCTT
ATGGAGATCCCTCGACTGCATTAATGAATCGGCCAACGCGCGGGGAGAGGCGGTTTGCGTATTGGGCGCT
CTTCCGCTTCCTCGCTCACTGACTCGCTGCGCTCGGTCGTTCGGCTGCGGCGAGCGGTATCAGCTCACTC
AAAGGCGGTAATACGGTTATCCACAGAATCAGGGGATAACGCAGGAAAGAACATGTGAGCAAAAGGCCAG
CAAAAGGCCAGGAACCGTAAAAAGGCCGCGTTGCTGGCGTTTTTCCATAGGCTCCGCCCCCCTGACGAGC
ATCACAAAAATCGACGCTCAAGTCAGAGGTGGCGAAACCCGACAGGACTATAAAGATACCAGGCGTTTCC
CCCTGGAAGCTCCCTCGTGCGCTCTCCTGTTCCGACCCTGCCGCTTACCGGATACCTGTCCGCCTTTCTC
CCTTCGGGAAGCGTGGCGCTTTCTCATAGCTCACGCTGTAGGTATCTCAGTTCGGTGTAGGTCGTTCGCT
CCAAGCTGGGCTGTGTGCACGAACCCCCCGTTCAGCCCGACCGCTGCGCCTTATCCGGTAACTATCGTCT
TGAGTCCAACCCGGTAAGACACGACTTATCGCCACTGGCAGCAGCCACTGGTAACAGGATTAGCAGAGCG
AGGTATGTAGGCGGTGCTACAGAGTTCTTGAAGTGGTGGCCTAACTACGGCTACACTAGAAGAACAGTAT
TTGGTATCTGCGCTCTGCTGAAGCCAGTTACCTTCGGAAAAAGAGTTGGTAGCTCTTGATCCGGCAAACA
AACCACCGCTGGTAGCGGTGGTTTTTTTGTTTGCAAGCAGCAGATTACGCGCAGAAAAAAAGGATCTCAA
GAAGATCCTTTGATCTTTTCTACGGGGTCTGACGCTCAGTGGAACGAAAACTCACGTTAAGGGATTTTGG
TCATGAGATTATCAAAAAGGATCTTCACCTAGATCCTTTTAAATTAAAAATGAAGTTTTAAATCAATCTA
AAGTATATATGAGTAAACTTGGTCTGACAGTTACCAATGCTTAATCAGTGAGGCACCTATCTCAGCGATC
TGTCTATTTCGTTCATCCATAGTTGCCTGACTCCCCGTCGTGTAGATAACTACGATACGGGAGGGCTTAC
CATCTGGCCCCAGTGCTGCAATGATACCGCGAGACCCACGCTCACCGGCTCCAGATTTATCAGCAATAAA
CCAGCCAGCCGGAAGGGCCGAGCGCAGAAGTGGTCCTGCAACTTTATCCGCCTCCATCCAGTCTATTAAT
TGTTGCCGGGAAGCTAGAGTAAGTAGTTCGCCAGTTAATAGTTTGCGCAACGTTGTTGCCATTGCTACAG
GCATCGTGGTGTCACGCTCGTCGTTTGGTATGGCTTCATTCAGCTCCGGTTCCCAACGATCAAGGCGAGT
TACATGATCCCCCATGTTGTGCAAAAAAGCGGTTAGCTCCTTCGGTCCTCCGATCGTTGTCAGAAGTAAG
TTGGCCGCAGTGTTATCACTCATGGTTATGGCAGCACTGCATAATTCTCTTACTGTCATGCCATCCGTAA
GATGCTTTTCTGTGACTGGTGAGTACTCAACCAAGTCATTCTGAGAATAGTGTATGCGGCGACCGAGTTG
CTCTTGCCCGGCGTCAACACGGGATAATACCGCGCCACATAGCAGAACTTTAAAAGTGCTCATCATTGGA
AAACGTTCTTCGGGGCGAAAACTCTCAAGGATCTTACCGCTGTTGAGATCCAGTTCGATGTAACCCACTC
GTGCACCCAACTGATCTTCAGCATCTTTTACTTTCACCAGCGTTTCTGGGTGAGCAAAAACAGGAAGGCA
AAATGCCGCAAAAAAGGGAATAAGGGCGACACGGAAATGTTGAATACTCATACTCTTCCTTTTTCAATAT
TATTGAAGCATTTATCAGGGTTATTGTCTCATGAGCGGATACATATTTGAATGTATTTAGAAAAATAAAC
AAATAGGGGTTCCGCGCACATTTCCCCGAAAAGTGCCACCTGACGTCTAAGAAACCATTATTATCATGAC
ATTAACCTATAAAAATAGGCGTATCACGAGGCCCTTTCGTCTTCACTCGACGCGGCCAGCTTGGTCGAGC
TGGATACTTCCCGTCCGCCAGGGGGACATGCCGGCGATGCTGAAGGTCGCGCGCATTCCCGATGAAGAGG
CCGGTTACCGCCTGTTGACCTGGTGGGACGGGCAGGGCGCCGAGTTCATAAGAGAAGAGGGACAGCTATG
ACTGGGAGTAGTCAGGAGAGGAGGAAAAATCTGGCTAGTAAAACATGTAAGGAAAATTTTAGGGATGTTA
AAGAAAAAAATAACACAAAACAAAATATAAAAAAAATCTAACCTCAAGTCAAGGCTTTTCTATGGAATAA
GGAATGGACAGCAGGGGGCTGTTTCATATACTGATGACCTCTTTATAGCCAACCTTTGTTCATGGCAGCC
AGCATATGGGCATATGTTGCCAAACTCTAAACCAAATACTCATTCTGATGTTTTAAATGATTTGCCCTCC
CATATGTCCTTCCGAGTGAGAGACACAAAAAATTCCAACACACTATTGCAATGAAAATAAATTTCCTTTA
TTAGCCAGAAGTCAGATGCTCAAGGGGCTTCATGATGTCCCCATAATTTTTGGCAGAGGGAAAAAGATCT
CAGTGGTATTTGTGAGCCAGGGCATTGGCCACACCAGCCACCACCTTCTGATAGGCAGCCTGCACCTGAG
GAGTGAATTCTTTGCCAAAATGATGAGACAGCACAACAACCAGCACGTTGCCCAGGAGCTGTAGGAAAGA
GAAGAAGGCATGAACATGGTTAGCAGAGGGGCCCGGTTTGGACTCAGAGTATTTTATCCTCATCTCAAAC
AGTGTATATCATTGTAACCATAAAGAGAAAGGCAGGATGATGACCAGGGTGTAGTTGTTTCTACCAATAA
GAATATTTCCACGCCAGCCAGAATTTATATGCAGAAATATTCTACCTTATCATTTAATTATAACAATTGT
TCTCTAAAACTGTGCTGAAGTACAATATAATATACCCTGATTGCCTTGAAAAAAAAGTGATTAGAGAAAG
TACTTACAATCTGACAAATAAACAAAAGTGAATTTAAAAATTCGTTACAAATGCAAGCTAAAGTTTAACG
AAAAAGTTACAGAAAATGAAAAGAAAATAAGAGGAGACAATGGTTGTCAACAGAGTAGAAAGTGAAAGAA
ACAAAATTATCATGAGGGTCCATGGTGATACAAGGGACATCTTCCCATTCTAAACAACACCCTGAAAACT
TTGCCCCCTCCATATAACATGAATTTTACAATAGCGAAAAAGAAAGAACAATCAAGGGTCCCCAAACTCA
CCCTGAAGTTCTCAGTCTAGAGTCGAGAGGATCAATCACTTTGTACAAGAAAGCTGGGTCTAGATAGCTT
ACTTGTACAGCTCGTCCATGCCGCCGGTGGAGTGGCGGCCCTCGGCGCGTTCGTACTGTTCCACGATGGT
GTAGTCCTCGTTGTGGGAGGTGATGTCCAACTTGATGTTGACGTTGTAGGCGCCGGGCAGCTGCACGGGC
TTCTTGGCCTTGTAGGTGGTCTTGACCTCAGCGTCGTAGTGGCCGCCGTCCTTCAGCTTCAGCCTCTGCT
TGATCTCGCCCTTCAGGGCGCCGTCCTCGGGGTACATCCGCTCGGAGGAGGCCTCCCAGCCCATGGTCTT
CTTCTGCATTACGGGGCCGTCGGAGGGGAAGTTGGTGCCGCGCAGCTTCACCTTGTAGATGAACTCGCCG
TCCTGCAGGGAGGAGTCCTGGGTCACGGTCACCACGCCGCCGTCCTCGAAGTTCATCACGCGCTCCCACT
TGAAGCCCTCGGGGAAGGACAGCTTCAAGTAGTCGGGGATGTCGGCGGGGTGCTTCACGTAGGCCTTGGA
GCCGTACATGAACTGAGGGGACAGGATGTCCCAGGCGAAGGGCAGGGGGCCACCCTTGGTCACCTTCAGC
TTGGCGGTCTGGGTGCCCTCGTAGGGGCGGCCCTGAGGAAAAAAAAGGAAAGGGCATGCTCGCCATGTGC
AAGATACAGTGTTGAATGTGGTGCAAAATATAAAGATGTGGAAGAAAAAGCCACTGAAAATAATATGAGG
AAATAAAAAACTAGAGTAAATTATCAGTGGAACAATTTCTATTATACAAGACACTACACCCATACATTCT
CCTAATGCTCATGTAAGAATTTCTCCAAAAATACCTTCCAGCACTACAAACTAGAAAAAAAAAGAGACAT
GGACACCAAATTAAGTTCTTAATAGTGAAGAACAAAAGAACTACCTTGCCTGCTCCAGTGGATCCAGCAA
CCGCCAACAACTGTCCTCTTTCTATCTTGAAATTAATATCTTTCAGGACAGGAGTACCAAGAAGTGAGAA
ATTACTGAAGAAGAGGCTGTCATCACCATTAGAAGTTTTTCTATTGTTATTGTTTTGTTTTGCTTTCTCA
AATAATTCCCCAAATCCCTGTTAAAAAAAAACACACACACACACACACACACACACATCAAAAATAAAAG
ATGAGTTTGTCAGATATTTTCAATAGATGCTTGTTTTATGTACCATACTCACCTCGCCCTCGCCCTCGAT
CTCGAACTCGTGGCCGTTCACGGAGCCCTCCATGTGCACCTTGAAGCGCATGAACTCCTTGATGATGGCC
ATGTTATCCTCCTCGCCCTTGCTGGTTCCGGTGCCTCCACTTTCATCTTCACCTTTAGTGATACCGGCTG
CCGTCACGAACTCCTTCAGGACCATGTGATCGCGCTTCTCGTTCGGGTCTTTGCTCAGCGTGGTCTGGGT
GCTCAGATAGTGGTTGTCCGGCAGGCGCACCGGGCCGTCGCCGATCGGGGTGTTCTGCTGTTTGTGGTCG
GCTTCCTGCTGGCTGCCGTCCTCAACGTTGTGGCGGATCTTGAAGTTAGCCTTGATGCCGTTCTTCTGCT
TGTCGGCTTCGATACGGACGTTGTGGCTGTTGTGGTTGTACTCCAGCTTGTGACCCAGGATGTTGCCGTC
CTCCTTGAAGTCGTTGCCCTTCAGCTCGATGCGGTTCACCAGGGTGTCGCCCTCGAACTTCACCTCCGCG
CGGGTCTTGTAGGTGCCGTCGTCCTTGAACTCGATGGTGCGCTCCTGGACGTAGCCTTCCGGCATGGCGG
ACTTGAAGAAGTCGTGACGCTTCATGTGGTCCGGGTAGCGGCTGAAGCACTGCACGCCGTAGGTCAGGGT
GGTCACGAGGGTCGGCCACGGCACCGGCAGCTTGCCGGTGGTGCAGATGAACTTCAGGGTCAGCTTGCCC
TCGGTGGCATCGCCCTCGCCCTCGCCACGCACGCTGAACTTGTGGCCGTTTACGTCGCCGTCCAGCTCGA
CTTTGATAGGCACAGTACCTGTAAATAGTTCCTCTCCTTTACTGGTACCATCATCAGGGAATGAGCTTAC
ATTTCTCCTCTTCAGCATCTGGTCATCCTTCTTAGCTTTCCTCAGCTCCACATTGACCTCTATTCTGCGA
CGCCTCATTTCTGTACTGTCTTTTCCCTTGTTCTTGAATCTGTGAAGACGGGCAGCTGGTGTATTAGCAT
TCTCGTTGGTGGATCCCATGGTGGCACCGGTGAATTCTCCAGGCGATCTGACGGTTCACTAAACGAGCTC
TGCTTATATAGGCCTCCCACCGTACACGCCACCTCGACATACTCGAGTA
Features (pLannotate 1.2.2; 24 found; start..end, strand, type, name):
     59..362     +  enhancer       CMV enhancer: human cytomegalovirus immediate early enhancer
    363..566     +  promoter       CMV promoter: human cytomegalovirus (CMV) immediate early promoter
    640..1335    +  CDS            TagBFP: TagBFP is a basic (constitutively fluorescent) blue fluorescent protein published in 2008, derived from Entacmaea quadricolor. It is reported to be a very rapidly-maturing monomer with very low acid sensitivity.
   1336..1401    +  misc_feature   MCS: multiple cloning site
   1483..2721    +  CDS            TARDBP: TADBP_HUMAN - Also known as TDP43. Experimental evidence at protein level: Swiss-Prot protein existence level 1. RNA-binding protein that is involved in various steps of RNA biogenesis and processing (PubMed:23519609). Preferentially binds, via its two RNA recognition motifs RRM1 and RRM2, to GU-repeats on RNA molecules predominantly localized within long introns and in the 3'UTR of mRNAs (PubMed:23519609, PubMed:24240615, PubMed:24464995). In turn, regulates the splicing of many non-coding and protein-coding RNAs including proteins involved in neuronal survival, as well as mRNAs that encode p
   2728..2752    -  protein_bind   attB2: mutant version of attB; recombination site for the Gateway® BP reaction BP Clonase™
   2779..3351    +  intron         β-globin intron: intron from rabbit β-globin gene
   3355..3477    +  CDS            HBB: HBB_COLGU - Experimental evidence at transcript level: Swiss-Prot protein existence level 2. Involved in oxygen transport from the lung to the various peripheral tissues. From Colobus guereza (Mantled guereza) (Eastern black-and-white colobus monkey).
   3548..3603    +  polyA_signal   β-globin poly(A) signal: rabbit β-globin polyadenylation signal (Gil and Proudfoot, 1987)
   3936..3989    -  CDS            lacI (fragment): lac repressor; lacI; The lac repressor binds to the lac operator to inhibit transcription in E. coli. This inhibition can be relieved by adding lactose or isopropyl-β-D-thiogalactopyranoside (IPTG).
   4172..4760    -  rep_origin     ori: high-copy-number ColE1/pMB1/pBR322/pUC origin of replication
   4931..5791    -  CDS            AmpR: β-lactamase; bla; confers resistance to ampicillin, carbenicillin, and related antibiotics
   5792..5896    -  promoter       AmpR promoter: bla
   6015..6131    +  CDS            str (fragment): STR_KLEPN - Protein inferred from homology: Swiss-Prot protein existence level 3. The aminoglycoside phosphotransferases achieve inactivation of their antibiotic substrates by phosphorylation. From Klebsiella pneumoniae.
   6457..6512    -  polyA_signal   β-globin poly(A) signal: rabbit β-globin polyadenylation signal (Gil and Proudfoot, 1987)
   6583..6705    -  CDS            HBB: HBB_COLGU - Experimental evidence at transcript level: Swiss-Prot protein existence level 2. Involved in oxygen transport from the lung to the various peripheral tissues. From Colobus guereza (Mantled guereza) (Eastern black-and-white colobus monkey).
   6709..7281    -  intron         β-globin intron: intron from rabbit β-globin gene
   7317..7339    +  protein_bind   attB2 (fragment): mutant version of attB; recombination site for the Gateway® BP reaction BP Clonase™
   7350..7944    -  CDS            mCherry (fragment): monomeric derivative of DsRed fluorescent protein (Shaner et al., 2004) mammalian codon-optimized
   8223..8429    -  CDS            CFTR (fragment): CFTR_HUMAN - Also known as ABCC7. Experimental evidence at protein level: Swiss-Prot protein existence level 1. Epithelial ion channel that plays an important role in the regulation of epithelial ion and water transport and fluid homeostasis (PubMed:26823428). Mediates the transport of chloride ions across the cell membrane (PubMed:10792060, PubMed:11524016, PubMed:11707463, PubMed:12519745, PubMed:15010471, PubMed:12588899, PubMed:17036051, PubMed:19398555, PubMed:19621064, PubMed:22178883, PubMed:25330774, PubMed:1712898, PubMed:8910473, PubMed:9804160, PubMed:12529365, PubMed:17182731, PubM
   8522..8633    -  CDS            mCherry (fragment): monomeric derivative of DsRed fluorescent protein (Shaner et al., 2004) mammalian codon-optimized
   8652..9353    -  CDS            Superfolder GFP: Superfolder GFP is a basic (constitutively fluorescent) green fluorescent protein published in 2005, derived from Aequorea victoria. It is reported to be a very rapidly-maturing weak dimer.
   9339..9533    -  CDS            KPNA2 (fragment): IMA1_HUMAN - Also known as RCH1, SRP1. Experimental evidence at protein level: Swiss-Prot protein existence level 1. Functions in nuclear protein import as an adapter protein for nuclear receptor KPNB1. Binds specifically and directly to substrates containing either a simple or bipartite NLS motif. Docking of the importin/substrate complex to the nuclear pore complex (NPC) is mediated by KPNB1 through binding to nucleoporin FxFG repeats and the complex is subsequently translocated through the pore by an energy requiring, Ran-dependent mechanism. At the nucleoplasmic side of the NPC, Ran binds
   9586..9620    -  promoter       minimal CMV promoter (fragment): human cytomegalovirus (CMV) immediate early promoter
