[The description below was written by a language model from this plasmid's Addgene catalogue record and pLannotate feature annotations shown in this document.]
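Description:
pHBS1405 [IBB-GFP-mCherry 3E]-[BFP-P2A-TDP43 VLIM-F] is a 9.6 kb mammalian expression plasmid built on the bidirectional pBI backbone. It carries a splicing reporter and a TDP43 variant on the same molecule so that both are delivered to each transfected cell. It is propagated in E. coli through a high-copy ColE1/pUC-type origin and selected with ampicillin via the β-lactamase gene.

The two expression units diverge from a central CMV enhancer region. In one direction, the CMV enhancer/promoter drives TagBFP followed by a short linker region (annotated as an MCS; the construct name indicates a P2A self-cleaving peptide here) and full-length human TARDBP. This coding sequence carries the "VLIM-F" mutation, in which all valine, leucine, isoleucine and methionine residues in the C-terminal domain are changed to phenylalanine. The P2A arrangement should yield blue fluorescence as a separate readout of TDP43 variant expression. In the opposite direction, a minimal CMV promoter drives a fusion that begins with a fragment of KPNA2, consistent with the importin-β-binding (IBB) domain in the name. Superfolder GFP follows, then an mCherry coding sequence that is split into two fragments by an inserted segment containing CFTR sequence. This layout suggests that mCherry production depends on how the CFTR-derived segment is spliced, with GFP serving as an expression reference, although the record does not spell out the readout or the meaning of "3E". Each unit ends with a rabbit β-globin intron and polyadenylation signal, and residual attB2 Gateway sites remain from cloning.

The depositor classes the plasmid as a TDP43 splicing reporter, intended to test how sequence changes in TDP43 affect its splicing activity.
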