Addgene plasmid #118810: pHBS1405 [IBB-GFP-mCherry 3E]-[BFP-P2A-TDP43 VLIM-F]
Purpose: To test the effect of sequence on TDP43 splicing activity
Depositing lab: Rajat Rohatgi. Depositing organization: Stanford University. Publication: Phase separation-deficient TDP43 remains functional in splicing. Schmidt HB, Barreau A, Rohatgi R. Nat Commun. 2019 Oct 25;10(1):4890. doi: 10.1038/s41467-019-12740-2. PubMed 31653829.
Backbone
  Vector backbone: pBI
  Vector type: Mammalian Expression
Growth in bacteria
  Bacterial resistance: Ampicillin, 100 μg/mL
  Growth temperature: 37°C
  Growth strain: DH5alpha
  Copy number: High Copy
Gene/Insert
  Gene/Insert name: TARDBP mutant
  Species: H. sapiens (human)
  Mutation: All VLIM to F in CTD of full-length TDP43
  Entrez Gene: TARDBP (a.k.a. ALS10, TDP-43)
  Cloning method: Gibson Cloning
Terms and licenses: Academic/Nonprofit Terms; Industry Terms: Not Available to Industry
Depositor comments: Category 3: TDP43 splicing reporters
How to cite: pHBS1405 [IBB-GFP-mCherry 3E]-[BFP-P2A-TDP43 VLIM-F] was a gift from Rajat Rohatgi (Addgene plasmid # 118810 ; http://n2t.net/addgene:118810 ; RRID:Addgene_118810)
